Addgene plasmid #201117: pXL_dSSN7_EF1a-tNGFR-2A-Puro
Purpose: Dual barcoding cassettes for SSN-seq; Barcode Set 7
Depositing lab: Pawel Mazur. Depositing organization: University of Texas MD Anderson Cancer Center. Publication: Multiplexed transcriptomic profiling of the fate of human CAR T cells in vivo via genetic barcoding with shielded small nucleotides. Lu X, Lofgren SM, Zhao Y, Mazur PK. Nat Biomed Eng. 2023 Aug 31. doi: 10.1038/s41551-023-01085-3. PubMed 37652986.
Backbone
  Vector backbone: lentiCRISPR v2
  Total vector size (bp): 11123
  Modifications to backbone: The sgRNA cassette was replaced with the dual-SSN cassettes. The EFS-NS promoter was replaced with EF1a. tNGFR-P2A was introduced upstream of Puro.
  Vector type: Lentiviral
  Selectable markers: Puromycin ; truncated NGFR
Growth in bacteria
  Bacterial resistance: Ampicillin, 100 μg/mL
  Growth temperature: 37°C
  Growth strain: NEB Stable
  Copy number: High Copy
Gene/Insert 1
  Gene/Insert name: SSN.guide
  Insert size (bp): 182
  Promoter: Human U6
  Cloning method: Gibson Cloning
  Sequencing primers: 5′ LKO.1 5'
Gene/Insert 2
  Gene/Insert name: SSN.F30
  Insert size (bp): 143
  Promoter: Mouse U6
  Cloning method: Gibson Cloning
  Sequencing primers: 5′ mU6-F
Gene/Insert 3
  Gene/Insert name: tNGFR
  Species: H. sapiens (human)
  Promoter: EF1a
  Cloning method: Gibson Cloning
  Sequencing primers: 5′ EF-1a Forward; 3′ WPRE-R
Terms and licenses: Academic/Nonprofit Terms; Industry Terms: Not Available to Industry
How to cite: pXL_dSSN7_EF1a-tNGFR-2A-Puro was a gift from Pawel Mazur (Addgene plasmid # 201117 ; http://n2t.net/addgene:201117 ; RRID:Addgene_201117)
