[The description below was written by a language model from this plasmid's Addgene catalogue record and pLannotate feature annotations shown in this document.]
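Description:
pXL_dSSN7_EF1a-tNGFR-2A-Puro is a self-inactivating HIV-1-based lentiviral transfer plasmid derived from lentiCRISPR v2. It carries barcode set 7 of a dual-cassette system for SSN-seq, a method that labels cells with "shielded small nucleotide" barcodes for multiplexed transcriptomic profiling; the associated work applied it to tracking human CAR T cells in vivo. In bacteria it is maintained through a high-copy ColE1/pUC origin with ampicillin resistance. The backbone also retains an f1 origin and an SV40 origin/EM7-driven bleomycin (Zeocin) resistance cassette lying outside the viral genome. Viral RNA is produced from a CMV enhancer/promoter fused to a truncated 5' LTR. The packaged region contains the Ψ signal, a gag fragment, RRE, cPPT/CTS, WPRE and a ΔU3 3' LTR followed by a bGH polyadenylation signal.

In place of the original sgRNA cassette, the vector holds two RNA polymerase III units. A human U6 promoter drives SSN.guide, consistent with the annotated tracrRNA and gRNA scaffold fragments just downstream of that promoter. According to the catalogue, a mouse U6 promoter drives SSN.F30, although the feature table does not annotate the mouse U6 promoter or this insert. A single loxP site is annotated between the barcode region and the next promoter, and the record does not explain its role. Downstream, the EF-1α promoter, which replaced the backbone's EFS-NS promoter, expresses a human truncated NGFR joined through a P2A peptide to puromycin N-acetyltransferase. Transduced cells can therefore be enriched by the surface marker or selected with puromycin. The sequenced record is 11,102 nt, slightly shorter than the 11,123 bp listed in the catalogue.
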