Features (pLannotate 1.2.2; 36 found; start..end, strand, type, name):
    217..397     +  LTR            5' LTR (truncated): truncated 5' long terminal repeat (LTR) from HIV-1
    444..569     +  misc_feature   HIV-1 Ψ: packaging signal of human immunodeficiency virus type 1
    553..916     +  CDS            HIV-1 gag (fragment): gag protein from human immunodeficiency virus 1; gag
   1062..1295    +  misc_feature   RRE: The Rev response element (RRE) of HIV-1 allows for Rev-dependent mRNA export from the nucleus to the cytoplasm.
   1672..1772    +  CDS            Rev (fragment): human immunodeficiency virus 1 (HIV-1) Rev protein; rev; enhances nuclear export of unspliced and incompletely spliced viral mRNAs
   1822..1939    +  misc_feature   cPPT/CTS: central polypurine tract and central termination sequence of HIV-1
   1990..2230    +  promoter       U6 promoter: RNA polymerase III promoter for human U6 snRNA
   2298..2342    +  misc_RNA       tracrRNA (fragment): trans-activating CRISPR RNA for the Streptococcus pyogenes CRISPR/Cas9 system
   2372..2391    +  misc_RNA       gRNA scaffold (fragment): guide RNA scaffold for the Streptococcus pyogenes CRISPR/Cas9 system
   2622..2655    +  protein_bind   loxP: Cre-mediated recombination occurs in the 8-bp core sequence (GCATACAT). Cre recombinase
   2891..4053    +  promoter       EF-1α promoter: strong constitutive promoter for human elongation factor EF-1α
   4070..4900    +  CDS            NGFR (fragment): TNR16_HUMAN - Also known as TNFRSF16. Experimental evidence at protein level: Swiss-Prot protein existence level 1. Low affinity receptor which can bind to NGF, BDNF, NTF3, and NTF4. Forms a heterodimeric receptor with SORCS2 that binds the precursor forms of NGF, BDNF and NTF3 with high affinity, and has much lower affinity for mature NGF and BDNF (PubMed:24908487). Plays an important role in differentiation and survival of specific neuronal populations during development (By similarity). Can mediate cell survival as well as cell death of neural cells. Plays a role in the inactivation of RHOA
   4967..5563    +  CDS            PuroR (fragment): puromycin N-acetyltransferase; pac from Streptomyces; confers resistance to puromycin
   5597..6185    +  misc_feature   WPRE: woodchuck hepatitis virus posttranscriptional regulatory element
   6236..6255    +  misc_feature   cPPT/CTS (fragment): central polypurine tract and central termination sequence of HIV-1
   6257..6490    +  LTR            3' LTR (ΔU3): self-inactivating 3' long terminal repeat (LTR) from HIV-1
   6522..6746    +  polyA_signal   bGH poly(A) signal: bovine growth hormone polyadenylation signal
   6750..6771    +  promoter       SV40 promoter (fragment): SV40 enhancer and early promoter
   6792..7220    +  rep_origin     f1 ori (sequence partly withheld): f1 bacteriophage origin of replication; arrow indicates direction of (+) strand synthesis
   7247..7318    +  promoter       SV40 promoter (fragment): SV40 enhancer and early promoter
   7319..7390    +  promoter       SV40 promoter (fragment): SV40 enhancer and early promoter
   7394..7528    +  rep_origin     SV40 ori: SV40 origin of replication
   7590..7637    +  promoter       EM7 promoter: synthetic bacterial promoter&nbsp
   7656..8030    +  CDS            BleoR: antibiotic-binding protein; Sh ble from Streptoalloteichus hindustanus; confers resistance to bleomycin, phleomycin, and Zeocin™
   8040..8165    +  CDS            ble (fragment): BLE_KLEPN - Experimental evidence at protein level: Swiss-Prot protein existence level 1. Binding protein with a strong affinity to the bleomycin family of antibiotics. Binds to CL990; an antimitotic-antibiotic compound. From Klebsiella pneumoniae.
   8160..8281    +  polyA_signal   SV40 poly(A) signal: SV40 polyadenylation signal
   8352..8374    -  protein_bind   lac operator (fragment): The lac repressor binds to the lac operator to inhibit transcription in E. coli. This inhibition can be relieved by adding lactose or isopropyl-β-D-thiogalactopyranoside (IPTG). lac repressor encoded by lacI
   8378..8408    -  promoter       lac promoter: promoter for the E. coli lac operon
   8423..8444    -  protein_bind   CAP binding site: CAP binding activates transcription in the presence of cAMP. E. coli catabolite activator protein
   8457..8549    -  CDS            lacI (fragment): lac repressor; lacI; The lac repressor binds to the lac operator to inhibit transcription in E. coli. This inhibition can be relieved by adding lactose or isopropyl-β-D-thiogalactopyranoside (IPTG).
   8732..9320    -  rep_origin     ori: high-copy-number ColE1/pMB1/pBR322/pUC origin of replication
   9491..10351   -  CDS            AmpR: β-lactamase; bla; confers resistance to ampicillin, carbenicillin, and related antibiotics
  10352..10456   -  promoter       AmpR promoter: bla
  10515..10567   -  misc_feature   bom (fragment): basis of mobility region from pBR322
  10722..11101   +  enhancer       CMV enhancer: human cytomegalovirus immediate early enhancer
  11102..199     +  promoter       CMV promoter (across the origin): human cytomegalovirus (CMV) immediate early promoter
>Addgene plasmid #201117 | pXL_dSSN7_EF1a-tNGFR-2A-Puro | addgene full sequence | sequence record 394444 | Addgene NGS Result
TGATGCGGTTTTGGCAGTACATCAATGGGCGTGGATAGCGGTTTGACTCACGGGGATTTCCAAGTCTCCA
CCCCATTGACGTCAATGGGAGTTTGTTTTGGCACCAAAATCAACGGGACTTTCCAAAATGTCGTAACAAC
TCCGCCCCATTGACGCAAATGGGCGGTAGGCGTGTACGGTGGGAGGTCTATATAAGCAGCGCGTTTTGCC
TGTACTGGGTCTCTCTGGTTAGACCAGATCTGAGCCTGGGAGCTCTCTGGCTAACTAGGGAACCCACTGC
TTAAGCCTCAATAAAGCTTGCCTTGAGTGCTTCAAGTAGTGTGTGCCCGTCTGTTGTGTGACTCTGGTAA
CTAGAGATCCCTCAGACCCTTTTAGTCAGTGTGGAAAATCTCTAGCAGTGGCGCCCGAACAGGGACTTGA
AAGCGAAAGGGAAACCAGAGGAGCTCTCTCGACGCAGGACTCGGCTTGCTGAAGCGCGCACGGCAAGAGG
CGAGGGGCGGCGACTGGTGAGTACGCCAAAAATTTTGACTAGCGGAGGCTAGAAGGAGAGAGATGGGTGC
GAGAGCGTCAGTATTAAGCGGGGGAGAATTAGATCGCGATGGGAAAAAATTCGGTTAAGGCCAGGGGGAA
AGAAAAAATATAAATTAAAACATATAGTATGGGCAAGCAGGGAGCTAGAACGATTCGCAGTTAATCCTGG
CCTGTTAGAAACATCAGAAGGCTGTAGACAAATACTGGGACAGCTACAACCATCCCTTCAGACAGGATCA
GAAGAACTTAGATCATTATATAATACAGTAGCAACCCTCTATTGTGTGCATCAAAGGATAGAGATAAAAG
ACACCAAGGAAGCTTTAGACAAGATAGAGGAAGAGCAAAACAAAAGTAAGACCACCGCACAGCAAGCGGC
CGCTGATCTTCAGACCTGGAGGAGGAGATATGAGGGACAATTGGAGAAGTGAATTATATAAATATAAAGT
AGTAAAAATTGAACCATTAGGAGTAGCACCCACCAAGGCAAAGAGAAGAGTGGTGCAGAGAGAAAAAAGA
GCAGTGGGAATAGGAGCTTTGTTCCTTGGGTTCTTGGGAGCAGCAGGAAGCACTATGGGCGCAGCGTCAA
TGACGCTGACGGTACAGGCCAGACAATTATTGTCTGGTATAGTGCAGCAGCAGAACAATTTGCTGAGGGC
TATTGAGGCGCAACAGCATCTGTTGCAACTCACAGTCTGGGGCATCAAGCAGCTCCAGGCAAGAATCCTG
GCTGTGGAAAGATACCTAAAGGATCAACAGCTCCTGGGGATTTGGGGTTGCTCTGGAAAACTCATTTGCA
CCACTGCTGTGCCTTGGAATGCTAGTTGGAGTAATAAATCTCTGGAACAGATTTGGAATCACACGACCTG
GATGGAGTGGGACAGAGAAATTAACAATTACACAAGCTTAATACACTCCTTAATTGAAGAATCGCAAAAC
CAGCAAGAAAAGAATGAACAAGAATTATTGGAATTAGATAAATGGGCAAGTTTGTGGAATTGGTTTAACA
TAACAAATTGGCTGTGGTATATAAAATTATTCATAATGATAGTAGGAGGCTTGGTAGGTTTAAGAATAGT
TTTTGCTGTACTTTCTATAGTGAATAGAGTTAGGCAGGGATATTCACCATTATCGTTTCAGACCCACCTC
CCAACCCCGAGGGGACCCGACAGGCCCGAAGGAATAGAAGAAGAAGGTGGAGAGAGAGACAGAGACAGAT
CCATTCGATTAGTGAACGGATCGGCACTGCGTGCGCCAATTCTGCAGACAAATGGCAGTATTCATCCACA
ATTTTAAAAGAAAAGGGGGGATTGGGGGGTACAGTGCAGGGGAAAGAATAGTAGACATAATAGCAACAGA
CATACAAACTAAAGAATTACAAAAACAAATTACAAAAATTCAAAATTTTCGGGTTTATTACAGGGACAGC
AGAGATCCAGTTTGGTTAATTAAGGTACCGAGGGCCTATTTCCCATGATTCCTTCATATTTGCATATACG
ATACAAGGCTGTTAGAGAGATAATTAGAATTAATTTGACTGTAAACACAAAGATATTAGTACAAAATACG
TGACGTAGAAAGTAATAATTTCTTGGGTAGTTTGCAGTTTTAAAATTATGTTTTAAAATGGACTATCATA
TGCTTACCGTAACTTGAAAGTATTTCGATTTCTTGGCTTTATATATCTTGTGGAAAGGACGAAACACCGT
GCTCGCTTCGGCAGCACATATACTAGTCGACCCTGAAGGGTTTAAGAGCTAAGCTGGAAACAGCATAGCA
AGTTTAAATAAGGCTAGTCCGTTATCAACTTGGCCGCTTTAAGGCCGGTCCTAGCAAGGCCAAGTGGCAC
CGAGTCGGTGCTCTAGAGCGGACTTCGGTCCGCTTTTTTTCTCGAGTGATCCGACGCGCCATCTCTAGGC
CCGCGCCGGCCCCCTCGCACGGACTTGTGGGAGAAGCTCGGCTACTCCCCTGCCCCGGTTAATTTGCATA
TAATATTTCCTAGTAACTATAGAGGCTTAATGTGCGATAAAAGACAGATAATCTGTTCTTTTTAATACTA
GCTACATTTTACATGATAGGCTTGGATTTCTATAACTTCGTATAGCATACATTATACGAAGTTATAAACA
GCACAAAAGGAAACTCACCCTAACTGTAAAGTAATTGTGTGTTTTGAGACTATAAGTATCCCTTGGAGAA
CCACCTTGTTGGTGCTCGCTTCGGCAGCACATATACTAGTCGACCCTGAAGGTTGCCATGTGTATCGGTC
CGATACTCTGATGATGGGCTTTAAGGCCGGTCCTAGCAACCATCATTCATGGCAATCTAGAGCGGACTTC
GGTCCGCTTTTTTTGAATTCGGCTCCGGTGCCCGTCAGTGGGCAGAGCGCACATCGCCCACAGTCCCCGA
GAAGTTGGGGGGAGGGGTCGGCAATTGAACCGGTGCCTAGAGAAGGTGGCGCGGGGTAAACTGGGAAAGT
GATGTCGTGTACTGGCTCCGCCTTTTTCCCGAGGGTGGGGGAGAACCGTATATAAGTGCAGTAGTCGCCG
TGAACGTTCTTTTTCGCAACGGGTTTGCCGCCAGAACACAGGTAAGTGCCGTGTGTGGTTCCCGCGGGCC
TGGCCTCTTTACGGGTTATGGCCCTTGCGTGCCTTGAATTACTTCCACCTGGCTCCAGTACGTGATTCTT
GATCCCGAGCTGGAGCCAGGGGCGGGCCTTGCGCTTTAGGAGCCCCTTCGCCTCGTGCTTGAGTTGAGGC
CTGGCCTGGGCGCTGGGGCCGCCGCGTGCGAATCTGGTGGCACCTTCGCGCCTGTCTCGCTGCTTTCGAT
AAGTCTCTAGCCATTTAAAATTTTTGATGACCTGCTGCGACGCTTTTTTTCTGGCAAGATAGTCTTGTAA
ATGCGGGCCAGGATCTGCACACTGGTATTTCGGTTTTTGGGGCCGCGGGCGGCGACGGGGCCCGTGCGTC
CCAGCGCACATGTTCGGCGAGGCGGGGCCTGCGAGCGCGGCCACCGAGAATCGGACGGGGGTAGTCTCAA
GCTGGCCGGCCTGCTCTGGTGCCTGGCCTCGCGCCGCCGTGTATCGCCCCGCCCTGGGCGGCAAGGCTGG
CCCGGTCGGCACCAGTTGCGTGAGCGGAAAGATGGCCGCTTCCCGGCCCTGCTCCAGGGGGCTCAAAATG
GAGGACGCGGCGCTCGGGAGAGCGGGCGGGTGAGTCACCCACACAAAGGAAAGGGGCCTTTCCGTCCTCA
GCCGTCGCTTCATGTGACTCCACGGAGTACCGGGCGCCGTCCAGGCACCTCGATTAGTTCTGGAGCTTTT
GGAGTACGTCGTCTTTAGGTTGGGGGGAGGGGTTTTATGCGATGGAGTTTCCCCACACTGAGTGGGTGGA
GACTGAAGTTAGGCCAGCTTGGCACTTGATGTAATTCTCCTTGGAATTTGCCCTTTTTGAGTTTGGATCT
TGGTTCATTCTCAAGCCTCAGACAGTGGTTCAAAGTTTTTTTCTTCCATTTCAGGTGTCGTGAACACGCT
AGCGCCACCATGGGGGCAGGTGCCACTGGCCGCGCCATGGACGGGCCGCGCCTGCTGCTGTTGCTGCTTC
TGGGGGTGTCCCTTGGAGGTGCCAAGGAGGCATGCCCCACAGGCCTGTACACACACAGCGGTGAGTGCTG
CAAAGCCTGCAACCTGGGCGAGGGTGTGGCCCAGCCTTGTGGAGCCAACCAGACCGTGTGTGAGCCCTGC
CTGGACAGCGTGACGTTCTCCGACGTGGTGAGCGCGACCGAGCCGTGCAAGCCGTGCACCGAGTGCGTGG
GGCTCCAGAGCATGTCGGCGCCATGCGTGGAGGCCGACGACGCCGTGTGCCGCTGCGCCTACGGCTACTA
CCAGGATGAGACGACTGGGCGCTGCGAGGCGTGCCGCGTGTGCGAGGCGGGCTCGGGCCTCGTGTTCTCC
TGCCAGGACAAGCAGAACACCGTGTGCGAGGAGTGCCCCGACGGCACGTATTCCGACGAGGCCAACCACG
TGGACCCGTGCCTGCCCTGCACCGTGTGCGAGGACACCGAGCGCCAGCTCCGCGAGTGCACACGCTGGGC
CGACGCCGAGTGCGAGGAGATCCCTGGCCGTTGGATTACACGGTCCACACCCCCAGAGGGCTCGGACAGC
ACAGCCCCCAGCACCCAGGAGCCTGAGGCACCTCCAGAACAAGACCTCATAGCCAGCACGGTGGCAGGTG
TGGTGACCACAGTGATGGGCAGCTCCCAGCCCGTGGTGACCCGAGGCACCACCGACAACCTCATCCCTGT
CTATTGCTCCATCCTGGCTGCTGTGGTTGTGGGTCTTGTGGCCTACATAGCCTTCAAGAGGTGGAACAGC
GGGTCTGGCGCCACAAACTTCTCTCTGCTAAAGCAAGCAGGTGATGTTGAAGAAAACCCCGGGCCTACCG
AGTACAAGCCCACGGTGCGCCTCGCCACCCGCGACGACGTCCCCAGGGCCGTACGCACCCTCGCCGCCGC
GTTCGCCGACTACCCCGCCACGCGCCACACCGTCGATCCGGACCGCCACATCGAGCGGGTCACCGAGCTG
CAAGAACTCTTCCTCACGCGCGTCGGGCTCGACATCGGCAAGGTGTGGGTCGCGGACGACGGCGCCGCGG
TGGCGGTCTGGACCACGCCGGAGAGCGTCGAAGCGGGGGCGGTGTTCGCCGAGATCGGCCCGCGCATGGC
CGAGTTGAGCGGTTCCCGGCTGGCCGCGCAGCAACAGATGGAAGGCCTCCTGGCGCCGCACCGGCCCAAG
GAGCCCGCGTGGTTCCTGGCCACCGTCGGAGTCTCGCCCGACCACCAGGGCAAGGGTCTGGGCAGCGCCG
TCGTGCTCCCCGGAGTGGAGGCGGCCGAGCGCGCCGGGGTGCCCGCCTTCCTGGAGACCTCCGCGCCCCG
CAACCTCCCCTTCTACGAGCGGCTCGGCTTCACCGTCACCGCCGACGTCGAGGTGCCCGAAGGACCGCGC
ACCTGGTGCATGACCCGCAAGCCCGGTGCCTGACTCGAGTAAGGATCCTAATCTAGATAAGTCGACAATC
AACCTCTGGATTACAAAATTTGTGAAAGATTGACTGGTATTCTTAACTATGTTGCTCCTTTTACGCTATG
TGGATACGCTGCTTTAATGCCTTTGTATCATGCTATTGCTTCCCGTATGGCTTTCATTTTCTCCTCCTTG
TATAAATCCTGGTTGCTGTCTCTTTATGAGGAGTTGTGGCCCGTTGTCAGGCAACGTGGCGTGGTGTGCA
CTGTGTTTGCTGACGCAACCCCCACTGGTTGGGGCATTGCCACCACCTGTCAGCTCCTTTCCGGGACTTT
CGCTTTCCCCCTCCCTATTGCCACGGCGGAACTCATCGCCGCCTGCCTTGCCCGCTGCTGGACAGGGGCT
CGGCTGTTGGGCACTGACAATTCCGTGGTGTTGTCGGGGAAATCATCGTCCTTTCCTTGGCTGCTCGCCT
GTGTTGCCACCTGGATTCTGCGCGGGACGTCCTTCTGCTACGTCCCTTCGGCCCTCAATCCAGCGGACCT
TCCTTCCCGCGGCCTGCTGCCGGCTCTGCGGCCTCTTCCGCGTCTTCGCCTTCGCCCTCAGACGAGTCGG
ATCTCCCTTTGGGCCGCCTCCCCGCGTCGACTTTAAGACCAATGACTTACAAGGCAGCTGTAGATCTTAG
CCACTTTTTAAAAGAAAAGGGGGGACTGGAAGGGCTAATTCACTCCCAACGAAGACAAGATCTGCTTTTT
GCTTGTACTGGGTCTCTCTGGTTAGACCAGATCTGAGCCTGGGAGCTCTCTGGCTAACTAGGGAACCCAC
TGCTTAAGCCTCAATAAAGCTTGCCTTGAGTGCTTCAAGTAGTGTGTGCCCGTCTGTTGTGTGACTCTGG
TAACTAGAGATCCCTCAGACCCTTTTAGTCAGTGTGGAAAATCTCTAGCAGGGCCCGTTTAAACCCGCTG
ATCAGCCTCGACTGTGCCTTCTAGTTGCCAGCCATCTGTTGTTTGCCCCTCCCCCGTGCCTTCCTTGACC
CTGGAAGGTGCCACTCCCACTGTCCTTTCCTAATAAAATGAGGAAATTGCATCGCATTGTCTGAGTAGGT
GTCATTCTATTCTGGGGGGTGGGGTGGGGCAGGACAGCAAGGGGGAGGATTGGGAAGACAATAGCAGGCA
TGCTGGGGATGCGGTGGGCTCTATGGCTTCTGAGGCGGAAAGAACCAGCTGGGGCTCTAGGGGGTATCCC
C
[124 nt withheld, positions 6792-6915]
C
[91 nt withheld, positions 6917-7007]
A
[49 nt withheld, positions 7009-7057]
CCTTTGACGTTGGAGTCCACGTTCTTT
[37 nt withheld, positions 7085-7121]
ACCCTATCTCGGTCTATTCTTTTGATTTATAAGGGATTTTGCCGATTTCGGCCTATTGGTTAAAAAATGA
GCTGATTTAACAAAAATTTAACGCGAATTAATTCTGTGGAATGTGTGTCAGTTAGGGTGTGGAAAGTCCC
CAGGCTCCCCAGCAGGCAGAAGTATGCAAAGCATGCATCTCAATTAGTCAGCAACCAGGTGTGGAAAGTC
CCCAGGCTCCCCAGCAGGCAGAAGTATGCAAAGCATGCATCTCAATTAGTCAGCAACCATAGTCCCGCCC
CTAACTCCGCCCAGTTCCGCCCATTCTCCGCCCCATGGCTGACTAATTTTTTTTATTTATGCAGAGGCCG
AGGCCGCCTCTGCCTCTGAGCTATTCCAGAAGTAGTGAGGAGGCTTTTTTGGAGGCCTAGGCTTTTGCAA
AAAGCTCCCGGGAGCTTGTATATCCATTTTCGGATCTGATCAGCACGTGTTGACAATTAATCATCGGCAT
AGTATATCGGCATAGTATAATACGACAAGGTGAGGAACTAAACCATGGCCAAGTTGACCAGTGCCGTTCC
GGTGCTCACCGCGCGCGACGTCGCCGGAGCGGTCGAGTTCTGGACCGACCGGCTCGGGTTCTCCCGGGAC
TTCGTGGAGGACGACTTCGCCGGTGTGGTCCGGGACGACGTGACCCTGTTCATCAGCGCGGTCCAGGACC
AGGTGGTGCCGGACAACACCCTGGCCTGGGTGTGGGTGCGCGGCCTGGACGAGCTGTACGCCGAGTGGTC
GGAGGTCGTGTCCACGAACTTCCGGGACGCCTCCGGGCCGGCCATGACCGAGATCGGCGAGCAGCCGTGG
GGGCGGGAGTTCGCCCTGCGCGACCCGGCCGGCAACTGCGTGCACTTCGTGGCCGAGGAGCAGGACTGAC
ACGTGCTACGAGATTTCGATTCCACCGCCGCCTTCTATGAAAGGTTGGGCTTCGGAATCGTTTTCCGGGA
CGCCGGCTGGATGATCCTCCAGCGCGGGGATCTCATGCTGGAGTTCTTCGCCCACCCCAACTTGTTTATT
GCAGCTTATAATGGTTACAAATAAAGCAATAGCATCACAAATTTCACAAATAAAGCATTTTTTTCACTGC
ATTCTAGTTGTGGTTTGTCCAAACTCATCAATGTATCTTATCATGTCTGTATACCGTCGACCTCTAGCTA
GAGCTTGGCGTAATCATGGTCATAGCTGTTTCCTGTGTGAAATTGTTATCCGCTCACAATTCCACACAAC
ATACGAGCCGGAAGCATAAAGTGTAAAGCCTGGGGTGCCTAATGAGTGAGCTAACTCACATTAATTGCGT
TGCGCTCACTGCCCGCTTTCCAGTCGGGAAACCTGTCGTGCCAGCTGCATTAATGAATCGGCCAACGCGC
GGGGAGAGGCGGTTTGCGTATTGGGCGCTCTTCCGCTTCCTCGCTCACTGACTCGCTGCGCTCGGTCGTT
CGGCTGCGGCGAGCGGTATCAGCTCACTCAAAGGCGGTAATACGGTTATCCACAGAATCAGGGGATAACG
CAGGAAAGAACATGTGAGCAAAAGGCCAGCAAAAGGCCAGGAACCGTAAAAAGGCCGCGTTGCTGGCGTT
TTTCCATAGGCTCCGCCCCCCTGACGAGCATCACAAAAATCGACGCTCAAGTCAGAGGTGGCGAAACCCG
ACAGGACTATAAAGATACCAGGCGTTTCCCCCTGGAAGCTCCCTCGTGCGCTCTCCTGTTCCGACCCTGC
CGCTTACCGGATACCTGTCCGCCTTTCTCCCTTCGGGAAGCGTGGCGCTTTCTCATAGCTCACGCTGTAG
GTATCTCAGTTCGGTGTAGGTCGTTCGCTCCAAGCTGGGCTGTGTGCACGAACCCCCCGTTCAGCCCGAC
CGCTGCGCCTTATCCGGTAACTATCGTCTTGAGTCCAACCCGGTAAGACACGACTTATCGCCACTGGCAG
CAGCCACTGGTAACAGGATTAGCAGAGCGAGGTATGTAGGCGGTGCTACAGAGTTCTTGAAGTGGTGGCC
TAACTACGGCTACACTAGAAGAACAGTATTTGGTATCTGCGCTCTGCTGAAGCCAGTTACCTTCGGAAAA
AGAGTTGGTAGCTCTTGATCCGGCAAACAAACCACCGCTGGTAGCGGTGGTTTTTTTGTTTGCAAGCAGC
AGATTACGCGCAGAAAAAAAGGATCTCAAGAAGATCCTTTGATCTTTTCTACGGGGTCTGACGCTCAGTG
GAACGAAAACTCACGTTAAGGGATTTTGGTCATGAGATTATCAAAAAGGATCTTCACCTAGATCCTTTTA
AATTAAAAATGAAGTTTTAAATCAATCTAAAGTATATATGAGTAAACTTGGTCTGACAGTTACCAATGCT
TAATCAGTGAGGCACCTATCTCAGCGATCTGTCTATTTCGTTCATCCATAGTTGCCTGACTCCCCGTCGT
GTAGATAACTACGATACGGGAGGGCTTACCATCTGGCCCCAGTGCTGCAATGATACCGCGAGACCCACGC
TCACCGGCTCCAGATTTATCAGCAATAAACCAGCCAGCCGGAAGGGCCGAGCGCAGAAGTGGTCCTGCAA
CTTTATCCGCCTCCATCCAGTCTATTAATTGTTGCCGGGAAGCTAGAGTAAGTAGTTCGCCAGTTAATAG
TTTGCGCAACGTTGTTGCCATTGCTACAGGCATCGTGGTGTCACGCTCGTCGTTTGGTATGGCTTCATTC
AGCTCCGGTTCCCAACGATCAAGGCGAGTTACATGATCCCCCATGTTGTGCAAAAAAGCGGTTAGCTCCT
TCGGTCCTCCGATCGTTGTCAGAAGTAAGTTGGCCGCAGTGTTATCACTCATGGTTATGGCAGCACTGCA
TAATTCTCTTACTGTCATGCCATCCGTAAGATGCTTTTCTGTGACTGGTGAGTACTCAACCAAGTCATTC
TGAGAATAGTGTATGCGGCGACCGAGTTGCTCTTGCCCGGCGTCAATACGGGATAATACCGCGCCACATA
GCAGAACTTTAAAAGTGCTCATCATTGGAAAACGTTCTTCGGGGCGAAAACTCTCAAGGATCTTACCGCT
GTTGAGATCCAGTTCGATGTAACCCACTCGTGCACCCAACTGATCTTCAGCATCTTTTACTTTCACCAGC
GTTTCTGGGTGAGCAAAAACAGGAAGGCAAAATGCCGCAAAAAAGGGAATAAGGGCGACACGGAAATGTT
GAATACTCATACTCTTCCTTTTTCAATATTATTGAAGCATTTATCAGGGTTATTGTCTCATGAGCGGATA
CATATTTGAATGTATTTAGAAAAATAAACAAATAGGGGTTCCGCGCACATTTCCCCGAAAAGTGCCACCT
GACGTCGACGGATCGGGAGATCTCCCGATCCCCTATGGTGCACTCTCAGTACAATCTGCTCTGATGCCGC
ATAGTTAAGCCAGTATCTGCTCCCTGCTTGTGTGTTGGAGGTCGCTGAGTAGTGCGCGAGCAAAATTTAA
GCTACAACAAGGCAAGGCTTGACCGACAATTGCATGAAGAATCTGCTTAGGGTTAGGCGTTTTGCGCTGC
TTCGCGATGTACGGGCCAGATATACGCGTTGACATTGATTATTGACTAGTTATTAATAGTAATCAATTAC
GGGGTCATTAGTTCATAGCCCATATATGGAGTTCCGCGTTACATAACTTACGGTAAATGGCCCGCCTGGC
TGACCGCCCAACGACCCCCGCCCATTGACGTCAATAATGACGTATGTTCCCATAGTAACGCCAATAGGGA
CTTTCCATTGACGTCAATGGGTGGAGTATTTACGGTAAACTGCCCACTTGGCAGTACATCAAGTGTATCA
TATGCCAAGTACGCCCCCTATTGACGTCAATGACGGTAAATGGCCCGCCTGGCATTATGCCCAGTACATG
ACCTTATGGGACTTTCCTACTTGGCAGTACATCTACGTATTAGTCATCGCTATTACCATGG
